Addgene plasmid #64853: pcDNA3-Cyto-GCaMP3
Purpose: Cytosol-targeted version of the Ca2+ indicator GCaMP3.
Depositing lab: Jin Zhang. Depositing organization: Johns Hopkins University and School of Medicine. Publication: Calmodulin-controlled spatial decoding of oscillatory Ca2+ signals by calcineurin. Mehta S, Aye-Han NN, Ganesan A, Oldach L, Gorshkov K, Zhang J. eLife. 2014 Jul 23;3:e03765. doi: 10.7554/eLife.03765. PubMed 25056880.
Backbone
  Vector backbone: pcDNA3
  Backbone manufacturer: Invitrogen
  Backbone size w/o insert (bp): 5446
  Total vector size (bp): 5970
  Vector type: Mammalian Expression
  Selectable markers: Neomycin (select with G418)
Growth in bacteria
  Bacterial resistance: Ampicillin, 100 μg/mL
  Growth temperature: 37°C
  Growth strain: DH5alpha
  Copy number: High Copy
Gene/Insert
  Gene/Insert name: GCaMP3
  Species: H. sapiens (human), Synthetic
  Insert size (bp): 1386
  Promoter: CMV
  Tag / fusion protein: Nuclear export signal (NES) (C terminal on insert)
  Cloning method: Restriction Enzyme; 5′ cloning site BamHI (not destroyed); 3′ cloning site XbaI (not destroyed)
  Sequencing primers: 5′ T7 forward; 3′ BGH reverse
Resource information
  A portion of this plasmid was derived from a plasmid made by: The original construct GCaMP3 construct (Addgene 22692) was developed by Loren Looger’s lab.
Terms and licenses: Academic/Nonprofit Terms; Industry Terms: Not Available to Industry
How to cite: pcDNA3-Cyto-GCaMP3 was a gift from Jin Zhang (Addgene plasmid # 64853 ; http://n2t.net/addgene:64853 ; RRID:Addgene_64853)
