[The description below was written by a language model from this plasmid's Addgene catalogue record and pLannotate feature annotations shown in this document.]
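Description:
pcDNA3-Cyto-GCaMP3 is a mammalian expression plasmid built on the Invitrogen pcDNA3 backbone that produces a cytosol-restricted form of the genetically encoded calcium indicator GCaMP3. It is maintained in E. coli at high copy through a ColE1/pUC-type origin with ampicillin selection (AmpR with its own bla promoter), and it also carries an f1 origin. For mammalian cells, an SV40 early promoter drives the neomycin phosphotransferase gene, followed by an SV40 polyadenylation signal, allowing G418 selection of stable transfectants.

The insert, cloned between BamHI and XbaI, consists of the GCaMP3 coding sequence preceded by short leader elements commonly carried over from bacterial expression vectors (a His-tag-related fragment, the T7 gene 10 leader and the Xpress epitope with an enterokinase site). It is fused at its C terminus to a nuclear export signal derived from HIV Rev. The NES keeps the sensor out of the nucleus, so fluorescence changes report cytosolic Ca2+ specifically. The automated annotation labels the sensor as GCaMP6f, which most likely reflects the close sequence similarity among GCaMP variants; the catalogue entry identifies it as GCaMP3, derived from an earlier GCaMP3 plasmid. A bGH polyadenylation signal terminates the transcript.

The catalogue lists CMV as the promoter, as expected for pcDNA3, but no CMV enhancer/promoter or T7 promoter is annotated in the feature table. In addition, the stated total size (5970 bp) is smaller than the backbone plus insert would give. The deposited sequence may therefore be missing the promoter region, and this should be verified. The construct is intended for live-cell imaging of cytosolic calcium dynamics in transfected mammalian cells.
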