Features (pLannotate 1.2.2; 20 found; start..end, strand, type, name):
     34..54      +  CDS            capTEV™ (fragment): composite tag for in vivo biotinylation, TEV protease cleavage, and 6xHis tagging
     55..87      +  CDS            T7 tag (gene 10 leader): leader peptide from bacteriophage T7 gene 10 promotes efficient translation in E. coli
     91..114     +  CDS            Xpress™ tag: Xpress™ epitope tag, including an enterokinase recognition and cleavage site
    121..1470    +  CDS            GCaMP6f: improved fluorescent protein-based calcium sensor (Chen et al., 2013)
   1477..1503    +  CDS            NES: nuclear export signal from the HIV Rev protein (Fischer et al., 1995)
   1522..1540    -  promoter       SP6 promoter: promoter for bacteriophage SP6 RNA polymerase
   1566..1790    +  polyA_signal   bGH poly(A) signal: bovine growth hormone polyadenylation signal
   1794..1815    +  promoter       SV40 promoter (fragment): SV40 enhancer and early promoter
   1836..2264    +  rep_origin     f1 ori (sequence partly withheld): f1 bacteriophage origin of replication; arrow indicates direction of (+) strand synthesis
   2278..2608    +  promoter       SV40 promoter: SV40 enhancer and early promoter
   2675..3466    +  CDS            neo: KKA2_KLEPN - Also known as kan, nptII. Experimental evidence at protein level: Swiss-Prot protein existence level 1. Resistance to kanamycin, neomycin, paromomycin, ribostamycin, butirosin and gentamicin B. From Klebsiella pneumoniae.
   3490..3648    +  CDS            ble (fragment): BLE_KLEPN - Experimental evidence at protein level: Swiss-Prot protein existence level 1. Binding protein with a strong affinity to the bleomycin family of antibiotics. Binds to CL990; an antimitotic-antibiotic compound. From Klebsiella pneumoniae.
   3643..3764    +  polyA_signal   SV40 poly(A) signal: SV40 polyadenylation signal
   3837..3853    -  protein_bind   lac operator: The lac repressor binds to the lac operator to inhibit transcription in E. coli. This inhibition can be relieved by adding lactose or isopropyl-β-D-thiogalactopyranoside (IPTG). lac repressor encoded by lacI
   3861..3891    -  promoter       lac promoter: promoter for the E. coli lac operon
   3906..3927    -  protein_bind   CAP binding site: CAP binding activates transcription in the presence of cAMP. E. coli catabolite activator protein
   3940..4032    -  CDS            lacI (fragment): lac repressor; lacI; The lac repressor binds to the lac operator to inhibit transcription in E. coli. This inhibition can be relieved by adding lactose or isopropyl-β-D-thiogalactopyranoside (IPTG).
   4215..4803    -  rep_origin     ori: high-copy-number ColE1/pMB1/pBR322/pUC origin of replication
   4974..5834    -  CDS            AmpR: β-lactamase; bla; confers resistance to ampicillin, carbenicillin, and related antibiotics
   5835..5939    -  promoter       AmpR promoter: bla
>Addgene plasmid #64853 | pcDNA3-Cyto-GCaMP3 | depositor full sequence | sequence record 109678 | pcDNA3-Cyto-GCaMP3 sequence 5970 bps
AAGCTTGCGGCCGCCACCATGGTGCGGGGTTCTCATCATCATCATCATCATGGTATGGCTAGCATGACTG
GTGGACAGCAAATGGGTCGGGATCTGTACGACGATGACGATAAGGATCCCATGGGTTCTCATCATCATCA
TCATCATGGTATGGCTAGCATGACTGGTGGACAGCAAATGGGTCGGGATCTGTACGACGATGACGATAAG
GATCTCGCCACCATGGTCGACTCATCACGTCGTAAGTGGAATAAGACAGGTCACGCAGTCAGAGCTATAG
GTCGGCTGAGCTCACTCGAGAACGTCTATATCAAGGCCGACAAGCAGAAGAACGGCATCAAGGCGAACTT
CAAGATCCGCCACAACATCGAGGACGGCGGCGTGCAGCTCGCCTACCACTACCAGCAGAACACCCCCATC
GGCGACGGCCCCGTGCTGCTGCCCGACAACCACTACCTGAGCGTGCAGTCCAAACTTTCGAAAGACCCCA
ACGAGAAGCGCGATCACATGGTCCTGCTGGAGTTCGTGACCGCCGCCGGGATCACTCTCGGCATGGACGA
GCTGTACAAGGGCGGTACCGGAGGGAGCATGGTGAGCAAGGGCGAGGAGCTGTTCACCGGGGTGGTGCCC
ATCCTGGTCGAGCTGGACGGCGACGTAAACGGCCACAAGTTCAGCGTGTCCGGCGAGGGTGAGGGCGATG
CCACCTACGGCAAGCTGACCCTGAAGTTCATCTGCACCACCGGCAAGCTGCCCGTGCCCTGGCCCACCCT
CGTGACCACCCTGACCTACGGCGTGCAGTGCTTCAGCCGCTACCCCGACCACATGAAGCAGCACGACTTC
TTCAAGTCCGCCATGCCCGAAGGCTACATCCAGGAGCGCACCATCTTCTTCAAGGACGACGGCAACTACA
AGACCCGCGCCGAGGTGAAGTTCGAGGGCGACACCCTGGTGAACCGCATCGAGCTGAAGGGCATCGACTT
CAAGGAGGACGGCAACATCCTGGGGCACAAGCTGGAGTACAACACGCGTGACCAACTGACTGAAGAGCAG
ATCGCAGAATTTAAAGAGGCTTTCTCCCTATTTGACAAGGACGGGGATGGGACAATAACAACCAAGGAGC
TGGGGACGGTGATGCGGTCTCTGGGGCAGAACCCCACAGAAGCAGAGCTGCAGGACATGATCAATGAAGT
AGATGCCGACGGTGACGGCACAATCGACTTCCCTGAGTTCCTGACAATGATGGCAAGAAAAATGAAAGAC
ACAGACAGTGAAGAAGAAATTAGAGAAGCGTTCCGTGTGTTTGATAAGGATGGCAATGGCTACATCAGTG
CAGCAGAGCTTCGCCACGTGATGACAAACCTTGGAGAGAAGTTAACAGATGAAGAGGTTGATGAAATGAT
CAGGGAAGCAGACATCGATGGGGATGGTCAGGTAAACTACGAAGAGTTTGTACAAATGATGACAGCGAAG
GAATTCCTGCCCCCCCTGGAGCGCCTGACCCTGTAATCTAGAGGGCCCTATTCTATAGTGTCACCTAAAT
GCTAGAGCTCGCTGATCAGCCTCGACTGTGCCTTCTAGTTGCCAGCCATCTGTTGTTTGCCCCTCCCCCG
TGCCTTCCTTGACCCTGGAAGGTGCCACTCCCACTGTCCTTTCCTAATAAAATGAGGAAATTGCATCGCA
TTGTCTGAGTAGGTGTCATTCTATTCTGGGGGGTGGGGTGGGGCAGGACAGCAAGGGGGAGGATTGGGAA
GACAATAGCAGGCATGCTGGGGATGCGGTGGGCTCTATGGCTTCTGAGGCGGAAAGAACCAGCTGGGGCT
CTAGGGGGTATCCCC
[124 nt withheld, positions 1836-1959]
C
[32 nt withheld, positions 1961-1992]
CA
[57 nt withheld, positions 1995-2051]
A
[49 nt withheld, positions 2053-2101]
CCTTTGACGTTGGAGTCCACGTTCTTT
[37 nt withheld, positions 2129-2165]
ACCCTATCTCGGTCTATTCTTTTGATTTATAAGGGATTTTGGGGATTTCGGCCTATTGGTTAAAAAATGA
GCTGATTTAACAAAAATTTAACGCGAATTAATTCTGTGGAATGTGTGTCAGTTAGGGTGTGGAAAGTCCC
CAGGCTCCCCAGGCAGGCAGAAGTATGCAAAGCATGCATCTCAATTAGTCAGCAACCAGGTGTGGAAAGT
CCCCAGGCTCCCCAGCAGGCAGAAGTATGCAAAGCATGCATCTCAATTAGTCAGCAACCATAGTCCCGCC
CCTAACTCCGCCCATCCCGCCCCTAACTCCGCCCAGTTCCGCCCATTCTCCGCCCCATGGCTGACTAATT
TTTTTTATTTATGCAGAGGCCGAGGCCGCCTCTGCCTCTGAGCTATTCCAGAAGTAGTGAGGAGGCTTTT
TTGGAGGCCTAGGCTTTTGCAAAAAGCTCCCGGGAGCTTGTATATCCATTTTCGGATCTGATCAAGAGAC
AGGATGAGGATCGTTTCGCATGATTGAACAAGATGGATTGCACGCAGGTTCTCCGGCCGCTTGGGTGGAG
AGGCTATTCGGCTATGACTGGGCACAACAGACAATCGGCTGCTCTGATGCCGCCGTGTTCCGGCTGTCAG
CGCAGGGGCGCCCGGTTCTTTTTGTCAAGACCGACCTGTCCGGTGCCCTGAATGAACTGCAGGACGAGGC
AGCGCGGCTATCGTGGCTGGCCACGACGGGCGTTCCTTGCGCAGCTGTGCTCGACGTTGTCACTGAAGCG
GGAAGGGACTGGCTGCTATTGGGCGAAGTGCCGGGGCAGGATCTCCTGTCATCTCACCTTGCTCCTGCCG
AGAAAGTATCCATCATGGCTGATGCAATGCGGCGGCTGCATACGCTTGATCCGGCTACCTGCCCATTCGA
CCACCAAGCGAAACATCGCATCGAGCGAGCACGTACTCGGATGGAAGCCGGTCTTGTCGATCAGGATGAT
CTGGACGAAGAGCATCAGGGGCTCGCGCCAGCCGAACTGTTCGCCAGGCTCAAGGCGCGCATGCCCGACG
GCGAGGATCTCGTCGTGACCCATGGCGATGCCTGCTTGCCGAATATCATGGTGGAAAATGGCCGCTTTTC
TGGATTCATCGACTGTGGCCGGCTGGGTGTGGCGGACCGCTATCAGGACATAGCGTTGGCTACCCGTGAT
ATTGCTGAAGAGCTTGGCGGCGAATGGGCTGACCGCTTCCTCGTGCTTTACGGTATCGCCGCTCCCGATT
CGCAGCGCATCGCCTTCTATCGCCTTCTTGACGAGTTCTTCTGAGCGGGACTCTGGGGTTCGAAATGACC
GACCAAGCGACGCCCAACCTGCCATCACGAGATTTCGATTCCACCGCCGCCTTCTATGAAAGGTTGGGCT
TCGGAATCGTTTTCCGGGACGCCGGCTGGATGATCCTCCAGCGCGGGGATCTCATGCTGGAGTTCTTCGC
CCACCCCAACTTGTTTATTGCAGCTTATAATGGTTACAAATAAAGCAATAGCATCACAAATTTCACAAAT
AAAGCATTTTTTTCACTGCATTCTAGTTGTGGTTTGTCCAAACTCATCAATGTATCTTATCATGTCTGTA
TACCGTCGACCTCTAGCTAGAGCTTGGCGTAATCATGGTCATAGCTGTTTCCTGTGTGAAATTGTTATCC
GCTCACAATTCCACACAACATACGAGCCGGAAGCATAAAGTGTAAAGCCTGGGGTGCCTAATGAGTGAGC
TAACTCACATTAATTGCGTTGCGCTCACTGCCCGCTTTCCAGTCGGGAAACCTGTCGTGCCAGCTGCATT
AATGAATCGGCCAACGCGCGGGGAGAGGCGGTTTGCGTATTGGGCGCTCTTCCGCTTCCTCGCTCACTGA
CTCGCTGCGCTCGGTCGTTCGGCTGCGGCGAGCGGTATCAGCTCACTCAAAGGCGGTAATACGGTTATCC
ACAGAATCAGGGGATAACGCAGGAAAGAACATGTGAGCAAAAGGCCAGCAAAAGGCCAGGAACCGTAAAA
AGGCCGCGTTGCTGGCGTTTTTCCATAGGCTCCGCCCCCCTGACGAGCATCACAAAAATCGACGCTCAAG
TCAGAGGTGGCGAAACCCGACAGGACTATAAAGATACCAGGCGTTTCCCCCTGGAAGCTCCCTCGTGCGC
TCTCCTGTTCCGACCCTGCCGCTTACCGGATACCTGTCCGCCTTTCTCCCTTCGGGAAGCGTGGCGCTTT
CTCAATGCTCACGCTGTAGGTATCTCAGTTCGGTGTAGGTCGTTCGCTCCAAGCTGGGCTGTGTGCACGA
ACCCCCCGTTCAGCCCGACCGCTGCGCCTTATCCGGTAACTATCGTCTTGAGTCCAACCCGGTAAGACAC
GACTTATCGCCACTGGCAGCAGCCACTGGTAACAGGATTAGCAGAGCGAGGTATGTAGGCGGTGCTACAG
AGTTCTTGAAGTGGTGGCCTAACTACGGCTACACTAGAAGGACAGTATTTGGTATCTGCGCTCTGCTGAA
GCCAGTTACCTTCGGAAAAAGAGTTGGTAGCTCTTGATCCGGCAAACAAACCACCGCTGGTAGCGGTGGT
TTTTTTGTTTGCAAGCAGCAGATTACGCGCAGAAAAAAAGGATCTCAAGAAGATCCTTTGATCTTTTCTA
CGGGGTCTGACGCTCAGTGGAACGAAAACTCACGTTAAGGGATTTTGGTCATGAGATTATCAAAAAGGAT
CTTCACCTAGATCCTTTTAAATTAAAAATGAAGTTTTAAATCAATCTAAAGTATATATGAGTAAACTTGG
TCTGACAGTTACCAATGCTTAATCAGTGAGGCACCTATCTCAGCGATCTGTCTATTTCGTTCATCCATAG
TTGCCTGACTCCCCGTCGTGTAGATAACTACGATACGGGAGGGCTTACCATCTGGCCCCAGTGCTGCAAT
GATACCGCGAGACCCACGCTCACCGGCTCCAGATTTATCAGCAATAAACCAGCCAGCCGGAAGGGCCGAG
CGCAGAAGTGGTCCTGCAACTTTATCCGCCTCCATCCAGTCTATTAATTGTTGCCGGGAAGCTAGAGTAA
GTAGTTCGCCAGTTAATAGTTTGCGCAACGTTGTTGCCATTGCTACAGGCATCGTGGTGTCACGCTCGTC
GTTTGGTATGGCTTCATTCAGCTCCGGTTCCCAACGATCAAGGCGAGTTACATGATCCCCCATGTTGTGC
AAAAAAGCGGTTAGCTCCTTCGGTCCTCCGATCGTTGTCAGAAGTAAGTTGGCCGCAGTGTTATCACTCA
TGGTTATGGCAGCACTGCATAATTCTCTTACTGTCATGCCATCCGTAAGATGCTTTTCTGTGACTGGTGA
GTACTCAACCAAGTCATTCTGAGAATAGTGTATGCGGCGACCGAGTTGCTCTTGCCCGGCGTCAATACGG
GATAATACCGCGCCACATAGCAGAACTTTAAAAGTGCTCATCATTGGAAAACGTTCTTCGGGGCGAAAAC
TCTCAAGGATCTTACCGCTGTTGAGATCCAGTTCGATGTAACCCACTCGTGCACCCAACTGATCTTCAGC
ATCTTTTACTTTCACCAGCGTTTCTGGGTGAGCAAAAACAGGAAGGCAAAATGCCGCAAAAAAGGGAATA
AGGGCGACACGGAAATGTTGAATACTCATACTCTTCCTTTTTCAATATTATTGAAGCATTTATCAGGGTT
ATTGTCTCATGAGCGGATACATATTTGAATGTATTTAGAAAAATAAACAAATAGGGGTTCCGCGCACATT
TCCCCGAAAAGTGCCACCTGACGTC
