>Addgene plasmid #64853 | pcDNA3-Cyto-GCaMP3 | addgene partial sequence | sequence record 112356 | CMV-F 5'-CGCAAATGGGCGGTAGGCGTG-3'
AAGCTTGCGGCCGCCACCATGGTGCGGGGTTCTCATCATCATCATCATCATGGTATGGCTAGCATGACTG
GTGGACAGCAAATGGGTCGGGATCTGTACGACGATGACGATAAGGATCCCATGGGTTCTCATCATCATCA
TCATCATGGTATGGCTAGCATGACTGGTGGACAGCAAATGGGTCGGGATCTGTACGACGATGACGATAAG
GATCTCGCCACCATGGTCGACTCATCACGTCGTAAGTGGAATAAGACAGGTCACGCAGTCAGAGCTATAG
GTCGGCTGAGCTCACTCGAGAACGTCTATATCAAGGCCGACAAGCAGAAGAACGGCATCAAGGCGAACTT
CAAGATCCGCCACAACATCGAGGACGGCGGCGTGCAGCTCGCCTACCACTACCAGCAGAACACCCCCATC
GGCGACGGCCCCGTGCTGCTGCCCGACAACCACTACCTGAGCGTGCAGTCCAAACTTTCGAAAGACCCCA
ACGAGAAGCGCGATCACATGGTCCTGCTGGAGTTCGTGACCGCCGCCGGGATCACTCTCGGCATGGACGA
GCTGTACAAGGGCGGTACCGGAGGGAGCATGGTGAGCAAGGGCGAGGAGCTGTTCACCGGGGTGGTGCCC
ATCCTGGTCGAGCTGGACGGCGACGTAAACGGCCACAAGTTCAGCGTGTCCGGCGAGGGTGAGGGCGATG
