>Addgene plasmid #64853 | pcDNA3-Cyto-GCaMP3 | addgene partial sequence | sequence record 112357 | BGH-rev 5'-TAGAAGGCACAGTCGAGG-3'
TCTAGATTACAGGGTCAGGCGCTCCAGGGGGGGCAGGAATTCCTTCGCTGTCATCATTTGTACAAACTCT
TCGTAGTTTACCTGACCATCCCCATCGATGTCTGCTTCCCTGATCATTTCATCAACCTCTTCATCTGTTA
ACTTCTCTCCAAGGTTTGTCATCACGTGGCGAAGCTCTGCTGCACTGATGTAGCCATTGCCATCCTTATC
AAACACACGGAACGCTTCTCTAATTTCTTCTTCACTGTCTGTGTCTTTCATTTTTCTTGCCATCATTGTC
AGGAACTCAGGGAAGTCGATTGTGCCGTCACCGTCGGCATCTACTTCATTGATCATGTCCTGCAGCTCTG
CTTCTGTGGGGTTCTGCCCCAGAGACCGCATCACCGTCCCCAGCTCCTTGGTTGTTATTGTCCCATCCCC
GTCCTTGTCAAATAGGGAGAAAGCCTCTTTAAATTCTGCGATCTGCTCTTCAGTCAGTTGGTCACGCGTG
TTGTACTCCAGCTTGTGCCCCAGGATGTTGCCGTCCTCCTTGAAGTCGATGCCCTTCAGCTCGATGCGGT
TCACCAGGGTGTCGCCCTCGAACTTCACCTCGGCGCGGGTCTTGTAGTTGCCGTCGTCCTTGAAGAAGAT
GGTGCGCTCCTGGATGTAGCCTTCGGGCATGGCGGACTTGAAGAAGTCGTGCTGCTTCATGTGGTC
